>Addgene plasmid #173200 | ATP1A1_G6_T804N_Dual_pegRNA | addgene full sequence | sequence record 339515 | Addgene NGS Result
GAGGGCCTATTTCCCATGATTCCTTCATATTTGCATATACGATACAAGGCTGTTAGAGAGATAATTAGAA
TTAATTTGACTGTAAACACAAAGATATTAGTACAAAATACGTGACGTAGAAAGTAATAATTTCTTGGGTA
GTTTGCAGTTTTAAAATTATGTTTTAAAATGGACTATCATATGCTTACCGTAACTTGAAAGTATTTCGAT
TTCTTGGCTTTATATATCTTGTGGAAAGGACGAAACACCCGAGACCGTAGTCAAAAGCCTCCGGTCGGAG
GCTTTTGACTTGGCTGAGGAGTGCCATTAAGCACCGGTGGAGTGACGACCTTCAGCACGTTCGTACTGTT
CAACGATGGTGTAGTCTTCGTTGTGGGAGGTGATGTCCAGTTTGATGTCGGTTTTGTAAGCACCCGGCAG
CTGAACCGGTTTTTTAGCCATGTAGGTGGTTTTAACTTCAGCGTCGTAGTGACCACCGTCTTTCAGTTTC
AGACGCATTTTGATTTCACCTTTCAGAGCACCGTCTTCCGGGTACATACGTTCGGTGGAAGCTTCCCAAC
CCATGGTTTTTTTCTGCATAACCGGACCGTCGGACGGGAAGTTGGTACCACGCAGTTTAACTTTGTAGAT
GAACTCACCGTCTTGCAGGGAGGAGTCCTGGGTAACGGTAACAACACCACCGTCTTCGAAGTTCATAACA
CGTTCCCATTTGAAACCTTCCGGGAAGGACAGTTTCAGGTAGTCCGGGATGTCAGCCGGGTGTTTAACGT
AAGCTTTGGAACCGTACTGGAACTGCGGGGACAGGATGTCCCAAGCGAACGGCAGCGGACCACCTTTGGT
AACTTTCAGTTTAGCGGTCTGGGTACCTTCGTACGGACGACCTTCACCTTCACCTTCGATTTCGAACTCG
TGACCGTTAACGGAACCTTCCATACGAACTTTGAAACGCATGAACTCTTTGATAACGTCTTCGCTACTCG
CCATAGATCCTTTCTCCTCTTTCAGATCCGTGCTCAGTATCTCTATCACTGATAGGGATGTCAATCTCTA
TCACTGATAGGGAGGTCTCGTTTTTTTAAGCTTGGGCCGCTCGAGGTACCTCTCTACATATGACATGTGA
GCAAAAGGCCAGCAAAAGGCCAGGAACCGTAAAAAGGCCGCGTTGCTGGCGTTTTTCCATAGGCTCCGCC
CCCCTGACGAGCATCACAAAAATCGACGCTCAAGTCAGAGGTGGCGAAACCCGACAGGACTATAAAGATA
CCAGGCGTTTCCCCCTGGAAGCTCCCTCGTGCGCTCTCCTGTTCCGACCCTGCCGCTTACCGGATACCTG
TCCGCCTTTCTCCCTTCGGGAAGCGTGGCGCTTTCTCATAGCTCACGCTGTAGGTATCTCAGTTCGGTGT
AGGTCGTTCGCTCCAAGCTGGGCTGTGTGCACGAACCCCCCGTTCAGCCCGACCGCTGCGCCTTATCCGG
TAACTATCGTCTTGAGTCCAACCCGGTAAGACACGACTTATCGCCACTGGCAGCAGCCACTGGTAACAGG
ATTAGCAGAGCGAGGTATGTAGGCGGTGCTACAGAGTTCTTGAAGTGGTGGCCTAACTACGGCTACACTA
GAAGAACAGTATTTGGTATCTGCGCTCTGCTGAAGCCAGTTACCTTCGGAAAAAGAGTTGGTAGCTCTTG
ATCCGGCAAACAAACCACCGCTGGTAGCGGTGGTTTTTTTGTTTGCAAGCAGCAGATTACGCGCAGAAAA
AAAGGATCTCAAGAAGATCCTTTGATCTTTTCTACGGGGTCTGACGCTCAGTGGAACGAAAACTCACGTT
AAGGGATTTTGGTCATGAGATTATCAAAAAGGATCTTCACCTAGATCCTTTTAAATTAAAAATGAAGTTT
TAAATCAATCTAAAGTATATATGAGTAAACTTGGTCTGACAGTTACCAATGCTTAATCAGTGAGGCACCT
ATCTCAGCGATCTGTCTATTTCGTTCATCCATAGTTGCCTGACTCCCCGTCGTGTAGATAACTACGATAC
GGGAGGGCTTACCATCTGGCCCCAGTGCTGCAATGATACCGCGAGATCCACGCTCACCGGCTCCAGATTT
ATCAGCAATAAACCAGCCAGCCGGAAGGGCCGAGCGCAGAAGTGGTCCTGCAACTTTATCCGCCTCCATC
CAGTCTATTAATTGTTGCCGGGAAGCTAGAGTAAGTAGTTCGCCAGTTAATAGTTTGCGCAACGTTGTTG
CCATTGCTACAGGCATCGTGGTGTCACGCTCGTCGTTTGGTATGGCTTCATTCAGCTCCGGTTCCCAACG
ATCAAGGCGAGTTACATGATCCCCCATGTTGTGCAAAAAAGCGGTTAGCTCCTTCGGTCCTCCGATCGTT
GTCAGAAGTAAGTTGGCCGCAGTGTTATCACTCATGGTTATGGCAGCACTGCATAATTCTCTTACTGTCA
TGCCATCCGTAAGATGCTTTTCTGTGACTGGTGAGTACTCAACCAAGTCATTCTGAGAATAGTGTATGCG
GCGACCGAGTTGCTCTTGCCCGGCGTCAATACGGGATAATACCGCGCCACATAGCAGAACTTTAAAAGTG
CTCATCATTGGAAAACGTTCTTCGGGGCGAAAACTCTCAAGGATCTTACCGCTGTTGAGATCCAGTTCGA
TGTAACCCACTCGTGCACCCAACTGATCTTCAGCATCTTTTACTTTCACCAGCGTTTCTGGGTGAGCAAA
AACAGGAAGGCAAAATGCCGCAAAAAAGGGAATAAGGGCGACACGGAAATGTTGAATACTCATACTCTTC
CTTTTTCAATATTATTGAAGCATTTATCAGGGTTATTGTCTCATGAGCGGATACATATTTGAATGTATTT
AGAAAAATAAACAAATAGGGGTTCCGCGCACATTTCCCCGAAAAGTGCCACCTGACGTCGCTAGCTGTAC
ATACCAAGGTCGGGCAGGAAGAGGGCCTATTTCCCATGATTCCTTCATATTTGCATATACGATACAAGGC
TGTTAGAGAGATAATTAGAATTAATTTGACTGTAAACACAAAGATATTAGTACAAAATACGTGACGTAGA
AAGTAATAATTTCTTGGGTAGTTTGCAGTTTTAAAATTATGTTTTAAAATGGACTATCATATGCTTACCG
TAACTTGAAAGTATTTCGATTTCTTGGCTTTATATATCTTGTGGAAAGGACGAAACACCGCAAACATTCC
ACTACCACTGTTTTAGAGCTAGAAATAGCAAGTTAAAATAAGGCTAGTCCGTTATCAACTTGAAAAAGTG
GCACCGAGTCGGTGCGACATTCCCCAGAGGTAGTGGAATGTTTTTTTAAGCTTGGGCCGCTCGAGGTACC
TCTCTACGTCGACTGGATCCGGTACCAAGGTCGGGCAGGAA
Features (pLannotate 1.2.2; 9 found; start..end, strand, type, name):
      1..241     +  promoter       U6 promoter: RNA polymerase III promoter for human U6 snRNA
    259..290     -  terminator     tonB terminator: bidirectional E. coli tonB-P14 transcription terminator
    307..984     -  CDS            mRFP1: monomeric derivative of DsRed (Campbell et al., 2002)
   1010..1063    -  promoter       PLtetO-1 promoter (fragment): modified phage lambda PL promoter with tet operator sites (Lutz and Bujard, 1997)
   1174..1762    -  rep_origin     ori: high-copy-number ColE1/pMB1/pBR322/pUC origin of replication
   1933..2793    -  CDS            AmpR: β-lactamase; bla; confers resistance to ampicillin, carbenicillin, and related antibiotics
   2794..2898    -  promoter       AmpR promoter: bla
   2961..3201    +  promoter       U6 promoter: RNA polymerase III promoter for human U6 snRNA
   3230..3305    +  misc_RNA       gRNA scaffold: guide RNA scaffold for the Streptococcus pyogenes CRISPR/Cas9 system
