[The description below was written by a language model from this plasmid's Addgene catalogue record and pLannotate feature annotations shown in this document.]
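Description:
ATP1A1_G6_T804N_Dual_pegRNA is a small (about 3.4 kb) mammalian CRISPR plasmid for prime editing, derived from the pU6-pegRNA-GG-acceptor backbone. It is propagated in E. coli as a high-copy plasmid through a ColE1/pUC-type origin and selected with ampicillin via the β-lactamase gene and its native promoter. It carries no mammalian selection marker or mammalian replication element, so it is meant for transient delivery into human cells alongside a separately supplied prime editor.

The payload consists of two independent human U6 (RNA polymerase III) promoters. One drives a pre-installed pegRNA built on the Streptococcus pyogenes Cas9 guide scaffold, targeting human ATP1A1 at the site designated G6 and encoding the T804N substitution. The feature table annotates the scaffold but not the spacer or the 3′ extension of this pegRNA, so these are not separately annotated. The second U6 promoter sits upstream of an acceptor position occupied by a bacterial mRFP1 cassette, in reverse orientation, expressed from a PLtetO-1 promoter fragment and closed by the tonB terminator. The user replaces this dropout cassette with a pegRNA of their own design. Colonies that retain the RFP insert turn pink or red, giving a visual screen against uncut or religated background.

According to the record, the plasmid is used for marker-free co-selection in human cells. The ATP1A1 edit is installed together with the user's edit, so selecting cells for the ATP1A1 modification enriches for cells that also carry the edit of interest. The record does not state the selective agent or the basis of selection.
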