Addgene plasmid #173200: ATP1A1_G6_T804N_Dual_pegRNA
Purpose: Coselection for prime editing in human cells. Vector for tandem expression of ATP1A1 T804N-G6 pegRNA with a user-specified pegRNA from two independent U6 promoters. pU6-pegRNA-GG-acceptor-like plasmid
Depositing lab: Yannick Doyon. Publication: Marker-free co-selection for successive rounds of prime editing in human cells. Levesque S, Mayorga D, Fiset JP, Goupil C, Duringer A, Loiselle A, Bouchard E, Agudelo D, Doyon Y. Nat Commun. 2022 Oct 7;13(1):5909. doi: 10.1038/s41467-022-33669-z. PubMed 36207338.
Backbone
  Vector backbone: pU6-pegRNA-GG-acceptor
  Total vector size (bp): 3401
  Vector type: Mammalian Expression, CRISPR ; Prime editing
Growth in bacteria
  Bacterial resistance: Ampicillin, 100 μg/mL
  Growth temperature: 37°C
  Growth strain: DH5alpha
  Copy number: High Copy
Gene/Insert
  Gene/Insert name: ATP1A1 G6 T804N pegRNA
  gRNA/shRNA sequence: GCAAACATTCCACTACCACT
  Species: H. sapiens (human)
  Promoter: Tandem U6 promoters
  Cloning method: Restriction Enzyme; 5′ cloning site BsrGI (not destroyed); 3′ cloning site SalI (not destroyed)
  Sequencing primers: 5′ CAGGGTTATTGTCTCATGAGCGG; 3′ GGGAAACGCCTGGTATCTTT
Terms and licenses: Academic/Nonprofit Terms; Industry Terms: Not Available to Industry
Depositor comments: Prime editing vector derived from pU6-pegRNA-GG-acceptor. See Anzalone et al. Nature (2019) for the detailed pegRNA cloning protocol to target your gene of interest. False-positive colonies will appear pink or red if the RFP insert has not been replaced by the new pegRNA cassette. Please visit https://doi.org/10.1101/2021.11.02.464583 for bioRxiv preprint.
How to cite: ATP1A1_G6_T804N_Dual_pegRNA was a gift from Yannick Doyon (Addgene plasmid # 173200 ; http://n2t.net/addgene:173200 ; RRID:Addgene_173200)
